Addgene plasmid #144097: TFORF1247
Purpose: Lentiviral vector for overexpressing transcription factor ORFs with unique 24-bp barcodes. Barcodes facilitate identification of transcription factors in pooled screens.
Depositing lab: Feng Zhang. Depositing organization: Broad Institute. Publication: A transcription factor atlas of directed differentiation. Joung J, Ma S, Tay T, Geiger-Schuller KR, Kirchgatterer PC, Verdine VK, Guo B, Arias-Garcia MA, Allen WE, Singh A, Kuksenko O, Abudayyeh OO, Gootenberg JS, Fu Z, Macrae RK, Buenrostro JD, Regev A, Zhang F. Cell. 2023 Jan 5;186(1):209-229.e26. doi: 10.1016/j.cell.2022.11.026. PubMed 36608654.
Backbone
  Vector backbone: pLX_TRC317
  Backbone manufacturer: Broad Institute Genetic Perturbation Platform
  Backbone size w/o insert (bp): 8264
  Vector type: Mammalian Expression, Lentiviral
  Selectable markers: Puromycin
Growth in bacteria
  Bacterial resistance: Ampicillin, 100 μg/mL
  Growth temperature: 37°C
  Growth strain: NEB Stable
  Copy number: High Copy
Gene/Insert
  Gene/Insert name: ZNF133
  Species: H. sapiens (human)
  Insert size (bp): 2066
  Entrez Gene: ZNF133 (a.k.a. ZNF150, pHZ-13, pHZ-66)
  Promoter: EF1a
  Cloning method: Unknown
  Sequencing primers: 5′ GGGTGGAGACTGAAGTTAGGCCAG; 3′ CACATAGCGTAAAAGGAGCAACATAG
Terms and licenses: Academic/Nonprofit Terms; Industry Terms: Not Available to Industry
Depositor comments: NM_001282998,NM_001282999,NM_001282997,NM_001283001,NM_001283000,XM_011529338,XM_011529337,XM_017028046,XM_017028044,XM_017028045,XM_011529336,XM_005260820,XM_011529339,XM_017028048,XM_017028047,XM_005260819,ENST00000401790,ENST00000622607,ENST00000316358 . The transcription factor ORF portion of this plasmid was synthesized by Genewiz. Please test multiple small colonies in case of plasmid recombination. To make this collection available in a timely manner, a portion of this collection was not fully sequenced by Addgene. If an Addgene verified full plasmid sequence is not available, please contact us prior to placing an order to request the full sequence.
How to cite: TFORF1247 was a gift from Feng Zhang (Addgene plasmid # 144097 ; http://n2t.net/addgene:144097 ; RRID:Addgene_144097)
