[The description below was written by a language model from this plasmid's Addgene catalogue record and pLannotate feature annotations shown in this document.]
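Description:
TFORF1247 is a third-generation-style, self-inactivating lentiviral expression plasmid built on the pLX_TRC317 backbone and carrying the human zinc-finger transcription factor ZNF133 as an overexpression ORF. It is one member of a barcoded transcription factor ORF collection, in which each construct carries a unique 24-bp barcode so that the transcription factor present in a cell can be identified by sequencing in pooled screens. In bacteria the plasmid is maintained through a high-copy ColE1/pUC-type origin with ampicillin selection (AmpR); an f1 origin and remnants of a lac/lacZα cloning region with T3 and T7 promoters are also present. The depositor warns that recombination can occur during propagation, as is common for LTR-containing plasmids.

The viral portion begins with an RSV promoter fused to a truncated HIV-1 5' LTR, which drives Tat-independent genomic RNA production in packaging cells. This is followed by the Ψ packaging signal with a gag fragment, the RRE for Rev-dependent nuclear export, and a cPPT/CTS. An SV40 early promoter drives the puromycin resistance gene for selecting transduced mammalian cells. Downstream, the EF-1α promoter drives the ZNF133 ORF. The annotation tool matched only the beginning and end of this ORF to the reference protein, leaving an unannotated interior, although the overall span agrees with the stated insert size of about 2.1 kb. A WPRE follows to enhance transcript expression, and the genome ends with a ΔU3 3' LTR and an SV40 poly(A) signal. The barcode is not annotated in the feature table, so its exact position is not stated. The construct is intended for producing lentivirus for ZNF133 overexpression, for example in directed differentiation screens.
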