Features (pLannotate 1.2.2; 32 found; start..end, strand, type, name):
      5..231     +  promoter       RSV promoter: Rous sarcoma virus enhancer/promoter
    232..412     +  LTR            5' LTR (truncated): truncated 5' long terminal repeat (LTR) from HIV-1
    459..584     +  misc_feature   HIV-1 Ψ: packaging signal of human immunodeficiency virus type 1
    568..931     +  CDS            HIV-1 gag (fragment): gag protein from human immunodeficiency virus 1; gag
   1077..1310    +  misc_feature   RRE: The Rev response element (RRE) of HIV-1 allows for Rev-dependent mRNA export from the nucleus to the cytoplasm.
   1687..1713    +  CDS            Rev (fragment): human immunodeficiency virus 1 (HIV-1) Rev protein; rev; enhances nuclear export of unspliced and incompletely spliced viral mRNAs
   1720..1743    +  promoter       SV40 promoter (fragment): SV40 early promoter
   1744..1815    +  promoter       SV40 promoter (fragment): SV40 enhancer and early promoter
   1839..1974    +  rep_origin     SV40 ori: SV40 origin of replication
   2020..2616    +  CDS            PuroR (fragment): puromycin N-acetyltransferase; pac from Streptomyces; confers resistance to puromycin
   2665..2782    +  misc_feature   cPPT/CTS: central polypurine tract and central termination sequence of HIV-1
   2847..2913    +  CDS            small t antigen (fragment): SV40 (simian virus 40) small t antigen
   2920..4098    +  promoter       EF-1α promoter: strong constitutive promoter for human elongation factor EF-1α
   4115..4843    +  CDS            ZNF133 (fragment): ZN133_HUMAN - Also known as ZNF150. Experimental evidence at protein level: Swiss-Prot protein existence level 1. May be involved in transcriptional regulation as a repressor. From Homo sapiens (Human).
   5990..6076    +  CDS            ZNF133 (fragment): ZN133_HUMAN - Also known as ZNF150. Experimental evidence at protein level: Swiss-Prot protein existence level 1. May be involved in transcriptional regulation as a repressor. From Homo sapiens (Human).
   6092..6145    +  promoter       U6 promoter (fragment): RNA polymerase III promoter for human U6 snRNA
   6187..6775    +  misc_feature   WPRE: woodchuck hepatitis virus posttranscriptional regulatory element
   6826..6845    +  misc_feature   cPPT/CTS (fragment): central polypurine tract and central termination sequence of HIV-1
   6847..7080    +  LTR            3' LTR (ΔU3): self-inactivating 3' long terminal repeat (LTR) from HIV-1
   7158..7279    +  polyA_signal   SV40 poly(A) signal: SV40 polyadenylation signal
   7319..7454    +  rep_origin     SV40 ori: SV40 origin of replication
   7475..7493    -  promoter       T7 promoter: promoter for bacteriophage T7 RNA polymerase
   7501..7656    +  CDS            lacZα (fragment): LacZα fragment of β-galactosidase; lacZ fragment
   7661..8089    +  rep_origin     f1 ori (sequence partly withheld): f1 bacteriophage origin of replication; arrow indicates direction of (+) strand synthesis
   8142..8246    +  promoter       AmpR promoter: bla
   8247..9107    +  CDS            AmpR: β-lactamase; bla; confers resistance to ampicillin, carbenicillin, and related antibiotics
   9278..9866    +  rep_origin     ori: high-copy-number ColE1/pMB1/pBR322/pUC origin of replication
  10049..10141   +  CDS            lacI (fragment): lac repressor; lacI; The lac repressor binds to the lac operator to inhibit transcription in E. coli. This inhibition can be relieved by adding lactose or isopropyl-β-D-thiogalactopyranoside (IPTG).
  10154..10175   +  protein_bind   CAP binding site: CAP binding activates transcription in the presence of cAMP. E. coli catabolite activator protein
  10190..10220   +  promoter       lac promoter: promoter for the E. coli lac operon
  10228..10244   +  protein_bind   lac operator: The lac repressor binds to the lac operator to inhibit transcription in E. coli. This inhibition can be relieved by adding lactose or isopropyl-β-D-thiogalactopyranoside (IPTG). lac repressor encoded by lacI
  10289..10307   +  promoter       T3 promoter: promoter for bacteriophage T3 RNA polymerase
>Addgene plasmid #144097 | TFORF1247 | addgene full sequence | sequence record 396166 | Addgene NGS Result
TTAATGTAGTCTTATGCAATACTCTTGTAGTCTTGCAACATGGTAACGATGAGTTAGCAACATGCCTTAC
AAGGAGAGAAAAAGCACCGTGCATGCCGATTGGTGGAAGTAAGGTGGTACGATCGTGCCTTATTAGGAAG
GCAACAGACGGGTCTGACATGGATTGGACGAACCACTGAATTGCCGCATTGCAGAGATATTGTATTTAAG
TGCCTAGCTCGATACATAAACGGGTCTCTCTGGTTAGACCAGATCTGAGCCTGGGAGCTCTCTGGCTAAC
TAGGGAACCCACTGCTTAAGCCTCAATAAAGCTTGCCTTGAGTGCTTCAAGTAGTGTGTGCCCGTCTGTT
GTGTGACTCTGGTAACTAGAGATCCCTCAGACCCTTTTAGTCAGTGTGGAAAATCTCTAGCAGTGGCGCC
CGAACAGGGACTTGAAAGCGAAAGGGAAACCAGAGGAGCTCTCTCGACGCAGGACTCGGCTTGCTGAAGC
GCGCACGGCAAGAGGCGAGGGGCGGCGACTGGTGAGTACGCCAAAAATTTTGACTAGCGGAGGCTAGAAG
GAGAGAGATGGGTGCGAGAGCGTCAGTATTAAGCGGGGGAGAATTAGATCGCGATGGGAAAAAATTCGGT
TAAGGCCAGGGGGAAAGAAAAAATATAAATTAAAACATATAGTATGGGCAAGCAGGGAGCTAGAACGATT
CGCAGTTAATCCTGGCCTGTTAGAAACATCAGAAGGCTGTAGACAAATACTGGGACAGCTACAACCATCC
CTTCAGACAGGATCAGAAGAACTTAGATCATTATATAATACAGTAGCAACCCTCTATTGTGTGCATCAAA
GGATAGAGATAAAAGACACCAAGGAAGCTTTAGACAAGATAGAGGAAGAGCAAAACAAAAGTAAGACCAC
CGCACAGCAAGCGGCCGCTGATCTTCAGACCTGGAGGAGGAGATATGAGGGACAATTGGAGAAGTGAATT
ATATAAATATAAAGTAGTAAAAATTGAACCATTAGGAGTAGCACCCACCAAGGCAAAGAGAAGAGTGGTG
CAGAGAGAAAAAAGAGCAGTGGGAATAGGAGCTTTGTTCCTTGGGTTCTTGGGAGCAGCAGGAAGCACTA
TGGGCGCAGCGTCAATGACGCTGACGGTACAGGCCAGACAATTATTGTCTGGTATAGTGCAGCAGCAGAA
CAATTTGCTGAGGGCTATTGAGGCGCAACAGCATCTGTTGCAACTCACAGTCTGGGGCATCAAGCAGCTC
CAGGCAAGAATCCTGGCTGTGGAAAGATACCTAAAGGATCAACAGCTCCTGGGGATTTGGGGTTGCTCTG
GAAAACTCATTTGCACCACTGCTGTGCCTTGGAATGCTAGTTGGAGTAATAAATCTCTGGAACAGATTTG
GAATCACACGACCTGGATGGAGTGGGACAGAGAAATTAACAATTACACAAGCTTAATACACTCCTTAATT
GAAGAATCGCAAAACCAGCAAGAAAAGAATGAACAAGAATTATTGGAATTAGATAAATGGGCAAGTTTGT
GGAATTGGTTTAACATAACAAATTGGCTGTGGTATATAAAATTATTCATAATGATAGTAGGAGGCTTGGT
AGGTTTAAGAATAGTTTTTGCTGTACTTTCTATAGTGAATAGAGTTAGGCAGGGATATTCACCATTATCG
TTTCAGACCCACCTCCCAACCCCGAGGGGACCCATGCATTGCATCTCAATTAGTCAGCAACCAGGTGTGG
AAAGTCCCCAGGCTCCCCAGCAGGCAGAAGTATGCAAAGCATGCGTCTCAATTAGTCAGCAACCATAGTC
CCGCCCCTAACTCCGCCCATCCCGCCCCTAACTCCGCCCAGTTCCGCCCATTCTCCGCCCCATGGCTGAC
TAATTTTTTTTATTTATGCAGAGGCCGAGGCCGCCTCGGCCTCTGAGCTATTCCAGAAGTAGTGAGGAGG
CTTTTTTGGAGGCCTAGGCTTTTGCAAAAAGCTTTCTAGAGGTACCACCGGAGCTTACCATGACCGAGTA
CAAGCCCACGGTGCGCCTCGCCACCCGCGACGACGTCCCCAGGGCCGTACGCACCCTCGCCGCCGCGTTC
GCCGACTACCCCGCCACGCGCCACACCGTCGATCCGGACCGCCACATCGAGCGGGTCACCGAGCTGCAAG
AACTCTTCCTCACGCGCGTCGGGCTCGACATCGGCAAGGTGTGGGTCGCGGACGACGGCGCCGCCGTGGC
GGTCTGGACCACGCCGGAGAGCGTCGAAGCGGGGGCGGTGTTCGCCGAGATCGGCCCGCGCATGGCCGAG
TTGAGCGGTTCCCGGCTGGCCGCGCAGCAACAGATGGAAGGCCTCCTGGCGCCGCACCGGCCCAAGGAGC
CCGCGTGGTTCCTGGCCACCGTCGGCGTCTCGCCCGACCACCAGGGCAAGGGTCTGGGCAGCGCCGTCGT
GCTCCCCGGAGTGGAGGCGGCCGAGCGCGCCGGGGTGCCCGCCTTCCTGGAGACCTCCGCGCCCCGCAAC
CTCCCCTTCTACGAGCGGCTCGGCTTCACCGTCACCGCCGACGTCGAGGTGCCCGAAGGACCGCGCACCT
GGTGCATGACCCGCAAGCCCGGTGCCAGTTAACGAATTCTAGATCTTGAGACAAATGGCAGTATTCATCC
ACAATTTTAAAAGAAAAGGGGGGATTGGGGGGTACAGTGCAGGGGAAAGAATAGTAGACATAATAGCAAC
AGACATACAAACTAAAGAATTACAAAAACAAATTACAAAAATTCAAAATTTTCGGGTTTATTACAGGGAC
AGCAGAGATCCACTTTGGCGCCGGCTCGAGGCCTGCAGGTGCAAAGATGGATAAAGTTTTAAACAGAGAG
GAATCTTTGCAGCTAATGGACCTTCTAGGTCTTGAAAGGAGTGGGAATTGGCTCCGGTGCCCGTCAGTGG
GCAGAGCGCACATCGCCCACAGTCCCCGAGAAGTTGGGGGGAGGGGTCGGCAATTGAACCGGTGCCTAGA
GAAGGTGGCGCGGGGTAAACTGGGAAAGTGATGTCGTGTACTGGCTCCGCCTTTTTCCCGAGGGTGGGGG
AGAACCGTATATAAGTGCAGTAGTCGCCGTGAACGTTCTTTTTCGCAACGGGTTTGCCGCCAGAACACAG
GTAAGTGCCGTGTGTGGTTCCCGCGGGCCTGGCCTCTTTACGGGTTATGGCCCTTGCGTGCCTTGAATTA
CTTCCACCTGGCTGCAGTACGTGATTCTTGATCCCGAGCTTCGGGTTGGAAGTGGGTGGGAGAGTTCGAG
GCCTTGCGCTTAAGGAGCCCCTTCGCCTCGTGCTTGAGTTGAGGCCTGGCCTGGGCGCTGGGGCCGCCGC
GTGCGAATCTGGTGGCACCTTCGCGCCTGTCTCGCTGCTTTCGATAAGTCTCTAGCCATTTAAAATTTTT
GATGACCTGCTGCGACGCTTTTTTTCTGGCAAGATAGTCTTGTAAATGCGGGCCAAGATCTGCACACTGG
TATTTCGGTTTTTGGGGCCGCGGGCGGCGACGGGGCCCGTGCGTCCCAGCGCACATGTTCGGCGAGGCGG
GGCCTGCGAGCGCGGCCACCGAGAATCGGACGGGGGTAGTCTCAAGCTGGCCGGCCTGCTCTGGTGCCTG
GCCTCGCGCCGCCGTGTATCGCCCCGCCCTGGGCGGCAAGGCTGGCCCGGTCGGCACCAGTTGCGTGAGC
GGAAAGATGGCCGCTTCCCGGCCCTGCTGCAGGGAGCTCAAAATGGAGGACGCGGCGCTCGGGAGAGCGG
GCGGGTGAGTCACCCACACAAAGGAAAAGGGCCTTTCCGTCCTCAGCCGTCGCTTCATGTGACTCCACGG
AGTACCGGGCGCCGTCCAGGCACCTCGATTAGTTCTCGAGCTTTTGGAGTACGTCGTCTTTAGGTTGGGG
GGAGGGGTTTTATGCGATGGAGTTTCCCCACACTGAGTGGGTGGAGACTGAAGTTAGGCCAGCTTGGCAC
TTGATGTAATTCTCCTTGGAATTTGCCCTTTTTGAGTTTGGATCTTGGTTCATTCTCAAGCCTCAGACAG
TGGTTCAAAGTTTTTTTCTTCCATTTCAGGTGTCGTGAGGCTAGCACCGCCACCATGGCATTCAGGGATG
TGGCTGTGGATTTCACCCAGGATGAGTGGAGGCTGCTGAGCCCTGCTCAAAGGACTCTGTACAGAGAGGT
GATGCTGGAGAACTACAGCAACCTGGTCTCACTGGGAATTTCATTTTCTAAACCAGAACTCATCACCCAG
CTGGAGCAAGGGAAAGAGACCTGGAGAGAGGAAAAAAAATGTTCACCGGCAACCTGTCCAGCAGATCCAG
AGCCAGAGCTCTACCTCGATCCTTTCTGCCCTCCGGGTTTCTCCAGTCAGAAATTCCCCATGCAGCATGT
GCTGTGTAATCATCCCCCCTGGATCTTCACATGCTTGTGTGCAGAAGGTAACATCCAGCCTGGGGATCCG
GGCCCAGGGGACCAGGAGAAGCAGCAACAAGCCTCTGAGGGGAGACCCTGGAGTGATCAAGCAGAAGGTC
CTGAGGGAGAAGGTGCCATGCCTTTGTTTGGAAGAACCAAGAAAAGGACTCTGGGAGCGTTCTCCAGGCC
ACCCCAGAGGCAGCCAGTCAGCTCTCGGAACGGCCTCAGAGGGGTGGAGTTAGAAGCCAGCCCAGCTCAG
TCAGGGAACCCTGAGGAAACAGACAAATTGTTGAAGAGGATAGAAGTCTTAGGATTTGGAACAGTCAACT
GTGGAGAGTGTGGACTGAGCTTCAGCAAGATGACAAACCTGCTCAGTCACCAGCGGATACACTCAGGGGA
GAAGCCCTACGTGTGTGGGGTATGTGAGAAGGGCTTCAGCCTAAAGAAGAGCCTCGCCAGACACCAGAAG
GCACACTCGGGGGAGAAGCCAATTGTGTGCAGGGAGTGTGGACGAGGCTTTAACCGGAAGTCAACGCTAA
TCATACACGAACGGACACACTCCGGTGAGAAACCTTACATGTGCAGTGAGTGTGGGCGAGGCTTCAGCCA
GAAGTCAAACCTCATCATACACCAGAGGACACACTCAGGGGAAAAGCCTTACGTGTGCCGGGAATGTGGC
AAAGGCTTCAGCCAGAAGTCAGCTGTCGTGAGACACCAGAGGACACACTTGGAGGAGAAGACCATCGTGT
GCAGTGACTGTGGCCTGGGCTTCAGCGACAGGTCAAACCTCATCTCCCACCAGAGGACGCACTCTGGGGA
GAAGCCCTACGCCTGCAAGGAGTGTGGGCGATGCTTCAGGCAGAGGACCACCCTTGTCAACCACCAGAGG
ACACACTCAAAGGAGAAGCCCTATGTGTGCGGGGTGTGTGGGCACAGCTTCAGCCAGAATTCAACCCTCA
TCTCTCACAGGCGGACACACACTGGGGAGAAGCCGTATGTTTGTGGGGTGTGTGGGCGAGGCTTTAGTCT
CAAGTCACACCTCAACAGACACCAGAACATACACTCAGGAGAGAAGCCCATTGTGTGCAAGGACTGTGGC
CGGGGCTTCAGCCAGCAATCCAACCTCATCAGACACCAGAGGACGCACTCAGGCGAGAAGCCCATGGTGT
GTGGGGAGTGCGGGCGAGGCTTCAGCCAGAAGTCAAACCTTGTTGCACACCAGAGGACGCACTCAGGGGA
GAGGCCGTATGTGTGCCGAGAGTGCGGGCGAGGCTTTAGCCACCAGGCCGGTCTCATCAGGCACAAGCGG
AAGCACTCGAGGGAGAAGCCCTACATGTGCAGGCAGTGTGGACTGGGCTTTGGCAATAAGTCAGCTCTAA
TTACACACAAGCGGGCTCACTCGGAAGAGAAGCCTTGTGTGTGCAGAGAGTGTGGCCAAGGCTTTCTCCA
AAAGTCACACCTCACCTTACATCAAATGACACATACGGGGGAGAAGCCATATGTGTGCAAGACGTGTGGG
CGGGGCTTCAGCCTCAAGTCTCACCTCAGCAGACACAGGAAGACCACGTCTGTCCACCACAGACTGCCAG
TGCAGCCCGACCCTGAGCCGTGTGCAGGGCAACCTTCGGATTCCTTATACTCTCTCTAGTAATGAACTAG
TCCGTAACTTGAAAGTATTTCGATTTCTTGGCTTTATATATCTTGTGGAAAGGACGAGGACTGAAGGTTA
TAAGGCTAGCCACGCGTTAAGTCGACAATCAACCTCTGGATTACAAAATTTGTGAAAGATTGACTGGTAT
TCTTAACTATGTTGCTCCTTTTACGCTATGTGGATACGCTGCTTTAATGCCTTTGTATCATGCTATTGCT
TCCCGTATGGCTTTCATTTTCTCCTCCTTGTATAAATCCTGGTTGCTGTCTCTTTATGAGGAGTTGTGGC
CCGTTGTCAGGCAACGTGGCGTGGTGTGCACTGTGTTTGCTGACGCAACCCCCACTGGTTGGGGCATTGC
CACCACCTGTCAGCTCCTTTCCGGGACTTTCGCTTTCCCCCTCCCTATTGCCACGGCGGAACTCATCGCC
GCCTGCCTTGCCCGCTGCTGGACAGGGGCTCGGCTGTTGGGCACTGACAATTCCGTGGTGTTGTCGGGGA
AATCATCGTCCTTTCCTTGGCTGCTCGCCTGTGTTGCCACCTGGATTCTGCGCGGGACGTCCTTCTGCTA
CGTCCCTTCGGCCCTCAATCCAGCGGACCTTCCTTCCCGCGGCCTGCTGCCGGCTCTGCGGCCTCTTCCG
CGTCTTCGCCTTCGCCCTCAGACGAGTCGGATCTCCCTTTGGGCCGCCTCCCCGCGTCGACTTTAAGACC
AATGACTTACAAGGCAGCTGTAGATCTTAGCCACTTTTTAAAAGAAAAGGGGGGACTGGAAGGGCTAATT
CACTCCCAACGAAGACAAGATCTGCTTTTTGCTTGTACTGGGTCTCTCTGGTTAGACCAGATCTGAGCCT
GGGAGCTCTCTGGCTAACTAGGGAACCCACTGCTTAAGCCTCAATAAAGCTTGCCTTGAGTGCTTCAAGT
AGTGTGTGCCCGTCTGTTGTGTGACTCTGGTAACTAGAGATCCCTCAGACCCTTTTAGTCAGTGTGGAAA
ATCTCTAGCAGTACGTATAGTAGTTCATGTCATCTTATTATTCAGTATTTATAACTTGCAAAGAAATGAA
TATCAGAGAGTGAGAGGAACTTGTTTATTGCAGCTTATAATGGTTACAAATAAAGCAATAGCATCACAAA
TTTCACAAATAAAGCATTTTTTTCACTGCATTCTAGTTGTGGTTTGTCCAAACTCATCAATGTATCTTAT
CATGTCTGGCTCTAGCTATCCCGCCCCTAACTCCGCCCATCCCGCCCCTAACTCCGCCCAGTTCCGCCCA
TTCTCCGCCCCATGGCTGACTAATTTTTTTTATTTATGCAGAGGCCGAGGCCGCCTCGGCCTCTGAGCTA
TTCCAGAAGTAGTGAGGAGGCTTTTTTGGAGGCCTAGGGACGTACCCAATTCGCCCTATAGTGAGTCGTA
TTACGCGCGCTCACTGGCCGTCGTTTTACAACGTCGTGACTGGGAAAACCCTGGCGTTACCCAACTTAAT
CGCCTTGCAGCACATCCCCCTTTCGCCAGCTGGCGTAATAGCGAAGAGGCCCGCACCGATCGCCCTTCCC
AACAGTTGCGCAGCCTGAATGGCGAATGGG
[124 nt withheld, positions 7661-7784]
C
[91 nt withheld, positions 7786-7876]
A
[49 nt withheld, positions 7878-7926]
CCTTTGACGTTGGAGTCCACGTTCTTT
[37 nt withheld, positions 7954-7990]
ACCCTATCTCGGTCTATTCTTTTGATTTATAAGGGATTTTGCCGATTTCGGCCTATTGGTTAAAAAATGA
GCTGATTTAACAAAAATTTAACGCGAATTTTAACAAAATATTAACGCTTACAATTTAGGTGGCACTTTTC
GGGGAAATGTGCGCGGAACCCCTATTTGTTTATTTTTCTAAATACATTCAAATATGTATCCGCTCATGAG
ACAATAACCCTGATAAATGCTTCAATAATATTGAAAAAGGAAGAGTATGAGTATTCAACATTTCCGTGTC
GCCCTTATTCCCTTTTTTGCGGCATTTTGCCTTCCTGTTTTTGCTCACCCAGAAACGCTGGTGAAAGTAA
AAGATGCTGAAGATCAGTTGGGTGCACGAGTGGGTTACATCGAACTGGATCTCAACAGCGGTAAGATCCT
TGAGAGTTTTCGCCCCGAAGAACGTTTTCCAATGATGAGCACTTTTAAAGTTCTGCTATGTGGCGCGGTA
TTATCCCGTATTGACGCCGGGCAAGAGCAACTCGGTCGCCGCATACACTATTCTCAGAATGACTTGGTTG
AGTACTCACCAGTCACAGAAAAGCATCTTACGGATGGCATGACAGTAAGAGAATTATGCAGTGCTGCCAT
AACCATGAGTGATAACACTGCGGCCAACTTACTTCTGACAACGATCGGAGGACCGAAGGAGCTAACCGCT
TTTTTGCACAACATGGGGGATCATGTAACTCGCCTTGATCGTTGGGAACCGGAGCTGAATGAAGCCATAC
CAAACGACGAGCGTGACACCACGATGCCTGTAGCAATGGCAACAACGTTGCGCAAACTATTAACTGGCGA
ACTACTTACTCTAGCTTCCCGGCAACAATTAATAGACTGGATGGAGGCGGATAAAGTTGCAGGACCACTT
CTGCGCTCGGCCCTTCCGGCTGGCTGGTTTATTGCTGATAAATCTGGAGCCGGTGAGCGTGGGTCTCGCG
GTATCATTGCAGCACTGGGGCCAGATGGTAAGCCCTCCCGTATCGTAGTTATCTACACGACGGGGAGTCA
GGCAACTATGGATGAACGAAATAGACAGATCGCTGAGATAGGTGCCTCACTGATTAAGCATTGGTAACTG
TCAGACCAAGTTTACTCATATATACTTTAGATTGATTTAAAACTTCATTTTTAATTTAAAAGGATCTAGG
TGAAGATCCTTTTTGATAATCTCATGACCAAAATCCCTTAACGTGAGTTTTCGTTCCACTGAGCGTCAGA
CCCCGTAGAAAAGATCAAAGGATCTTCTTGAGATCCTTTTTTTCTGCGCGTAATCTGCTGCTTGCAAACA
AAAAAACCACCGCTACCAGCGGTGGTTTGTTTGCCGGATCAAGAGCTACCAACTCTTTTTCCGAAGGTAA
CTGGCTTCAGCAGAGCGCAGATACCAAATACTGTTCTTCTAGTGTAGCCGTAGTTAGGCCACCACTTCAA
GAACTCTGTAGCACCGCCTACATACCTCGCTCTGCTAATCCTGTTACCAGTGGCTGCTGCCAGTGGCGAT
AAGTCGTGTCTTACCGGGTTGGACTCAAGACGATAGTTACCGGATAAGGCGCAGCGGTCGGGCTGAACGG
GGGGTTCGTGCACACAGCCCAGCTTGGAGCGAACGACCTACACCGAACTGAGATACCTACAGCGTGAGCT
ATGAGAAAGCGCCACGCTTCCCGAAGGGAGAAAGGCGGACAGGTATCCGGTAAGCGGCAGGGTCGGAACA
GGAGAGCGCACGAGGGAGCTTCCAGGGGGAAACGCCTGGTATCTTTATAGTCCTGTCGGGTTTCGCCACC
TCTGACTTGAGCGTCGATTTTTGTGATGCTCGTCAGGGGGGCGGAGCCTATGGAAAAACGCCAGCAACGC
GGCCTTTTTACGGTTCCTGGCCTTTTGCTGGCCTTTTGCTCACATGTTCTTTCCTGCGTTATCCCCTGAT
TCTGTGGATAACCGTATTACCGCCTTTGAGTGAGCTGATACCGCTCGCCGCAGCCGAACGACCGAGCGCA
GCGAGTCAGTGAGCGAGGAAGCGGAAGAGCGCCCAATACGCAAACCGCCTCTCCCCGCGCGTTGGCCGAT
TCATTAATGCAGCTGGCACGACAGGTTTCCCGACTGGAAAGCGGGCAGTGAGCGCAACGCAATTAATGTG
AGTTAGCTCACTCATTAGGCACCCCAGGCTTTACACTTTATGCTTCCGGCTCGTATGTTGTGTGGAATTG
TGAGCGGATAACAATTTCACACAGGAAACAGCTATGACCATGATTACGCCAAGCGCGCAATTAACCCTCA
CTAAAGGGAACAAAAGCTGGAGCTGCAAGC
