>Addgene plasmid #144097 | TFORF1247 | depositor partial sequence | sequence record 284415 | Insert
ACCGCCACCATGGCATTCAGGGATGTGGCTGTGGATTTCACCCAGGATGAGTGGAGGCTGCTGAGCCCTG
CTCAAAGGACTCTGTACAGAGAGGTGATGCTGGAGAACTACAGCAACCTGGTCTCACTGGGAATTTCATT
TTCTAAACCAGAACTCATCACCCAGCTGGAGCAAGGGAAAGAGACCTGGAGAGAGGAAAAAAAATGTTCA
CCGGCAACCTGTCCAGCAGATCCAGAGCCAGAGCTCTACCTCGATCCTTTCTGCCCTCCGGGTTTCTCCA
GTCAGAAATTCCCCATGCAGCATGTGCTGTGTAATCATCCCCCCTGGATCTTCACATGCTTGTGTGCAGA
AGGTAACATCCAGCCTGGGGATCCGGGCCCAGGGGACCAGGAGAAGCAGCAACAAGCCTCTGAGGGGAGA
CCCTGGAGTGATCAAGCAGAAGGTCCTGAGGGAGAAGGTGCCATGCCTTTGTTTGGAAGAACCAAGAAAA
GGACTCTGGGAGCGTTCTCCAGGCCACCCCAGAGGCAGCCAGTCAGCTCTCGGAACGGCCTCAGAGGGGT
GGAGTTAGAAGCCAGCCCAGCTCAGTCAGGGAACCCTGAGGAAACAGACAAATTGTTGAAGAGGATAGAA
GTCTTAGGATTTGGAACAGTCAACTGTGGAGAGTGTGGACTGAGCTTCAGCAAGATGACAAACCTGCTCA
GTCACCAGCGGATACACTCAGGGGAGAAGCCCTACGTGTGTGGGGTATGTGAGAAGGGCTTCAGCCTAAA
GAAGAGCCTCGCCAGACACCAGAAGGCACACTCGGGGGAGAAGCCAATTGTGTGCAGGGAGTGTGGACGA
GGCTTTAACCGGAAGTCAACGCTAATCATACACGAACGGACACACTCCGGTGAGAAACCTTACATGTGCA
GTGAGTGTGGGCGAGGCTTCAGCCAGAAGTCAAACCTCATCATACACCAGAGGACACACTCAGGGGAAAA
GCCTTACGTGTGCCGGGAATGTGGCAAAGGCTTCAGCCAGAAGTCAGCTGTCGTGAGACACCAGAGGACA
CACTTGGAGGAGAAGACCATCGTGTGCAGTGACTGTGGCCTGGGCTTCAGCGACAGGTCAAACCTCATCT
CCCACCAGAGGACGCACTCTGGGGAGAAGCCCTACGCCTGCAAGGAGTGTGGGCGATGCTTCAGGCAGAG
GACCACCCTTGTCAACCACCAGAGGACACACTCAAAGGAGAAGCCCTATGTGTGCGGGGTGTGTGGGCAC
AGCTTCAGCCAGAATTCAACCCTCATCTCTCACAGGCGGACACACACTGGGGAGAAGCCGTATGTTTGTG
GGGTGTGTGGGCGAGGCTTTAGTCTCAAGTCACACCTCAACAGACACCAGAACATACACTCAGGAGAGAA
GCCCATTGTGTGCAAGGACTGTGGCCGGGGCTTCAGCCAGCAATCCAACCTCATCAGACACCAGAGGACG
CACTCAGGCGAGAAGCCCATGGTGTGTGGGGAGTGCGGGCGAGGCTTCAGCCAGAAGTCAAACCTTGTTG
CACACCAGAGGACGCACTCAGGGGAGAGGCCGTATGTGTGCCGAGAGTGCGGGCGAGGCTTTAGCCACCA
GGCCGGTCTCATCAGGCACAAGCGGAAGCACTCGAGGGAGAAGCCCTACATGTGCAGGCAGTGTGGACTG
GGCTTTGGCAATAAGTCAGCTCTAATTACACACAAGCGGGCTCACTCGGAAGAGAAGCCTTGTGTGTGCA
GAGAGTGTGGCCAAGGCTTTCTCCAAAAGTCACACCTCACCTTACATCAAATGACACATACGGGGGAGAA
GCCATATGTGTGCAAGACGTGTGGGCGGGGCTTCAGCCTCAAGTCTCACCTCAGCAGACACAGGAAGACC
ACGTCTGTCCACCACAGACTGCCAGTGCAGCCCGACCCTGAGCCGTGTGCAGGGCAACCTTCGGATTCCT
TATACTCTCTCTAGTAATGAACTAGTCCGTAACTTGAAAGTATTTCGATTTCTTGGCTTTATATATCTTG
TGGAAAGGACGAGGACTGAAGGTTATAAGGCTAGCC
