>Addgene plasmid #144097 | TFORF1247 | depositor partial sequence | sequence record 284416 | Barcode
GGACTGAAGGTTATAAGGCTAGCC
